Addgene plasmid #221535: 1203E-3'dDR-mCh(22)-GFP-bGHpolyA
Purpose: EGFP reporter construct with double unprocessed direct repeat (35nt) at 3' end, 22nt mCherry-targeting spacer in between DRs
Depositing lab: Omar Akbari. Depositing organization: University of California, San Diego (UCSD).
Backbone
  Vector backbone: pCMV
  Vector type: Mammalian Expression
Growth in bacteria
  Bacterial resistance: Ampicillin, 100 μg/mL
  Growth temperature: 37°C
  Growth strain: DH5alpha
  Copy number: Unknown
Gene/Insert
  Gene/Insert name: eGFP
Terms and licenses: Academic/Nonprofit Terms; Industry Terms: Not Available to Industry
How to cite: 1203E-3'dDR-mCh(22)-GFP-bGHpolyA was a gift from Omar Akbari (Addgene plasmid # 221535 ; http://n2t.net/addgene:221535 ; RRID:Addgene_221535)
