[The description below was written by a language model from this plasmid's Addgene catalogue record and pLannotate feature annotations shown in this document.]
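Description:
1203E-3'dDR-mCh(22)-GFP-bGHpolyA is a small (about 4.2 kb) mammalian expression plasmid on a pCMV backbone that serves as an EGFP reporter carrying a CRISPR-style array in its 3' untranslated region. It is maintained in E. coli through a high-copy ColE1/pUC-type origin and selected with ampicillin via the β-lactamase gene and its native promoter. Remnants of cloning-vector sequence are also annotated, including a lacI fragment, the CAP site, lac promoter and operator, a pBluescript MCS fragment, a short SV40 promoter fragment and a bom fragment. These appear to be backbone leftovers rather than functional parts of the payload.

The expression cassette lies on the reverse strand and consists of the human CMV immediate-early enhancer and promoter driving the EGFP coding sequence, terminated by the bovine growth hormone polyadenylation signal. Between the EGFP stop and the poly(A) signal, the record places two unprocessed 35-nt direct repeats flanking a 22-nt spacer directed against mCherry. The direct repeats themselves are not annotated, but the 22-nt hit labelled as an mRFP1 fragment falls in this interval and most likely corresponds to the spacer, given the sequence similarity between mCherry and mRFP1. It lies on the strand opposite to EGFP, as expected for a spacer complementary to an mCherry transcript.

With this layout, the EGFP mRNA carries a pre-crRNA-like element near its 3' end. A crRNA-processing CRISPR nuclease could presumably recognise and cleave it, separating the coding region from the poly(A) tail and releasing an mCherry-targeting guide. The record does not name the cognate nuclease or the specific assay, stating only that the plasmid is an EGFP reporter with this 3' double-repeat configuration.
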