Features (pLannotate 1.2.2; 15 found; start..end, strand, type, name):
      1..589     +  rep_origin     ori: high-copy-number ColE1/pMB1/pBR322/pUC origin of replication
    772..864     +  CDS            lacI (fragment): lac repressor; lacI; The lac repressor binds to the lac operator to inhibit transcription in E. coli. This inhibition can be relieved by adding lactose or isopropyl-β-D-thiogalactopyranoside (IPTG).
    877..898     +  protein_bind   CAP binding site: CAP binding activates transcription in the presence of cAMP. E. coli catabolite activator protein
    913..943     +  promoter       lac promoter: promoter for the E. coli lac operon
    951..967     +  protein_bind   lac operator: The lac repressor binds to the lac operator to inhibit transcription in E. coli. This inhibition can be relieved by adding lactose or isopropyl-β-D-thiogalactopyranoside (IPTG). lac repressor encoded by lacI
   1016..1032    -  misc_feature   MCS (fragment): pBluescript multiple cloning site
   1037..1058    -  promoter       SV40 promoter (fragment): SV40 enhancer and early promoter
   1062..1286    -  polyA_signal   bGH poly(A) signal: bovine growth hormone polyadenylation signal
   1368..1389    +  CDS            mRFP1 (fragment): monomeric derivative of DsRed (Campbell et al., 2002) mammalian codon-optimized
   1433..2149    -  CDS            EGFP: EGFP is a basic (constitutively fluorescent) green fluorescent protein published in 1996, derived from Aequorea victoria. It is reported to be a rapidly-maturing weak dimer with moderate acid sensitivity.
   2191..2394    -  promoter       CMV promoter: human cytomegalovirus (CMV) immediate early promoter
   2395..2774    -  enhancer       CMV enhancer: human cytomegalovirus immediate early enhancer
   2929..2973    +  misc_feature   bom (fragment): basis of mobility region from pBR322
   3044..3148    +  promoter       AmpR promoter: bla
   3149..4009    +  CDS            AmpR: β-lactamase; bla; confers resistance to ampicillin, carbenicillin, and related antibiotics
>Addgene plasmid #221535 | 1203E-3'dDR-mCh(22)-GFP-bGHpolyA | addgene full sequence | sequence record 443095 | Addgene NGS Result
TTGAGATCCTTTTTTTCTGCGCGTAATCTGCTGCTTGCAAACAAAAAAACCACCGCTACCAGCGGTGGTT
TGTTTGCCGGATCAAGAGCTACCAACTCTTTTTCCGAAGGTAACTGGCTTCAGCAGAGCGCAGATACCAA
ATACTGTTCTTCTAGTGTAGCCGTAGTTAGGCCACCACTTCAAGAACTCTGTAGCACCGCCTACATACCT
CGCTCTGCTAATCCTGTTACCAGTGGCTGCTGCCAGTGGCGATAAGTCGTGTCTTACCGGGTTGGACTCA
AGACGATAGTTACCGGATAAGGCGCAGCGGTCGGGCTGAACGGGGGGTTCGTGCACACAGCCCAGCTTGG
AGCGAACGACCTACACCGAACTGAGATACCTACAGCGTGAGCTATGAGAAAGCGCCACGCTTCCCGAAGG
GAGAAAGGCGGACAGGTATCCGGTAAGCGGCAGGGTCGGAACAGGAGAGCGCACGAGGGAGCTTCCAGGG
GGAAACGCCTGGTATCTTTATAGTCCTGTCGGGTTTCGCCACCTCTGACTTGAGCGTCGATTTTTGTGAT
GCTCGTCAGGGGGGCGGAGCCTATGGAAAAACGCCAGCAACGCGGCCTTTTTACGGTTCCTGGCCTTTTG
CTGGCCTTTTGCTCACATGTTCTTTCCTGCGTTATCCCCTGATTCTGTGGATAACCGTATTACCGCCTTT
GAGTGAGCTGATACCGCTCGCCGCAGCCGAACGACCGAGCGCAGCGAGTCAGTGAGCGAGGAAGCGGAAG
AGCGCCCAATACGCAAACCGCCTCTTCCCGCGCGTTGGCCGATTCATTAATGCAGCTGGCACGACAGGTT
TCCCGACTGGAAAGCGGGCAGTGAGCGCAACGCAATTAATGTGAGTTAGCTCACTCATTAGGCATCCTAG
GCTTTACACTTTATGCTTCCGGCTCGTATGTTGTGTGGAATTGTGAGCGGATAACAATTTCACACAGGAA
ACAGCTATGACCATGATTACGCCAAGCTCTAGCTAGAGGTCGACGGTATCGAGCCCCAGCTGGTTCTTTC
CGCCTCAGAAGCCATAGAGCCCACCGCATCCCCAGCATGCCTGCTATTGTCTTCCCAATCCTCCCCCTTG
CTGTCCTGCCCCACCCCACCCCCCAGAATAGAATGACACCTACTCAGACAATGCGATGCAATTTCCTCAT
TTTATTAGGAAAGGACAGTGGGAGTGGCACCTTCCAGGGTCAAGGAAGGCACGGGGGAGGGGCAAACAAC
AGATGGCTGGCAACTAGAAGGCACAGTCGAGGCTGATCAGCGGGTTTAAACTCAATGGTGATGGTGATGA
TGGTTCCGTGACATCAAAGAAAACCGGCTTTCCAACCGGAGTTCATGCGCTTCAAGGTGGTTCCGTGACA
TCAAAGAAAACCGGCTTTCCAACCACCGGTTACTTGTACAGCTCGTCCATGCCGAGAGTGATCCCGGCGG
CGGTCACGAACTCCAGCAGGACCATGTGATCGCGCTTCTCGTTGGGGTCTTTGCTCAGGGCGGACTGGGT
GCTCAGGTAGTGGTTGTCGGGCAGCAGCACGGGGCCGTCGCCGATGGGGGTGTTCTGCTGGTAGTGGTCG
GCGAGCTGCACGCTGCCGTCCTCGATGTTGTGGCGGATCTTGAAGTTCACCTTGATGCCGTTCTTCTGCT
TGTCGGCCATGATATAGACGTTGTGGCTGTTGTAGTTGTACTCCAGCTTGTGCCCCAGGATGTTGCCGTC
CTCCTTGAAGTCGATGCCCTTCAGCTCGATGCGGTTCACCAGGGTGTCGCCCTCGAACTTCACCTCGGCG
CGGGTCTTGTAGTTGCCGTCGTCCTTGAAGAAGATGGTGCGCTCCTGGACGTAGCCTTCGGGCATGGCGG
ACTTGAAGAAGTCGTGCTGCTTCATGTGGTCGGGGTAGCGGCTGAAGCACTGCACTCCATAGGTCAGGGT
GGTCACGAGGGTGGGCCAGGGCACGGGCAGCTTGCCGGTGGTGCAGATGAACTTCAGGGTCAGCTTGCCG
TAGGTGGCATCGCCCTCGCCCTCGCCGGACACGCTGAACTTGTGGCCGTTTACGTCGCCGTCCAGCTCGA
CCAGGATGGGCACCACCCCGGTGAACAGCTCCTCGCCCTTGCTCACCATGCGGCCGCGGATCTCTAGCGG
ATCTGACGGTTCACTAAACCAGCTCTGCTTATATAGACCTCCCACCGTACACGCCTACCGCCCATTTGCG
TCAATGGGGCGGAGTTGTTACGACATTTTGGAAAGTCCCGTTGATTTTGGTGCCAAAACAAACTCCCATT
GACGTCAATGGGGTGGAGACTTGGAAATCCCCGTGAGTCAAACCGCTATCCACGCCCATTGATGTACTGC
CAAAACCGCATCACCATGGTAATAGCGATGACTAATACGTAGATGTACTGCCAAGTAGGAAAGTCCCATA
AGGTCATGTACTGGGCATAATGCCAGGCGGGCCATTTACCGTCATTGACGTCAATAGGGGGCGTACTTGG
CATATGATACACTTGATGTACTGCCAAGTGGGCAGTTTACCGTAAATACTCCACCCATTGACGTCAATGG
AAAGTCCCTATTGGCGTTACTATGGGAACATACGTCATTATTGACGTCAATGGGCGGGGGTCGTTGGGCG
GTCAGCCAGGCGGGCCATTTACCGTAAGTTATGTAACGCGGAACTCCATATATGGGCTATGAACTAATGA
CCCCGTAATTGATTACTATTAATAACTAGTCAATAATCAATGTCAACGCGTATATCTGGCCCGTACATCG
CGAAGCAGCGCAAAACGCCTAACCCTAAGCAGATTCTTCATGCAATTGTCGGTCAAGCCTTGCCTTGTTG
TAGCTTAAATTTTGCTCGCGCACTACTCAGCGACCTCCAACACACAAGCAGGGAGCAGATACTGGCTTAA
CTATGCGGCATCAGAGCAGATTGTACTGAGAGTCGACCCTAGGGGATCGGGAGATCGATCTCCCGATCCG
TCGACGTCAGGTGGCACTTTTCGGGGAAATGTGCGCGGAACCCCTATTTGTTTATTTTTCTAAATACATT
CAAATATGTATCCGCTCATGAGACAATAACCCTGATAAATGCTTCAATAATATTGAAAAAGGAAGAGTAT
GAGTATTCAACATTTCCGTGTCGCCCTTATTCCCTTTTTTGCGGCATTTTGCCTTCCTGTTTTTGCTCAC
CCAGAAACGCTGGTGAAAGTAAAAGATGCTGAAGATCAGTTGGGTGCACGAGTGGGTTACATCGAACTGG
ATCTCAACAGCGGTAAGATCCTTGAGAGTTTTCGCCCCGAAGAACGTTTTCCAATGATGAGCACTTTTAA
AGTTCTGCTATGTGGCGCGGTATTATCCCGTATTGACGCCGGGCAAGAGCAACTCGGTCGCCGCATACAC
TATTCTCAGAATGACTTGGTTGAGTACTCACCAGTCACAGAAAAGCATCTTACGGATGGCATGACAGTAA
GAGAATTATGCAGTGCTGCCATAACCATGAGTGATAACACTGCGGCCAACTTACTTCTGACAACGATCGG
AGGACCGAAGGAGCTAACCGCTTTTTTGCACAACATGGGGGATCATGTAACTCGCCTTGATCGTTGGGAA
CCGGAGCTGAATGAAGCCATACCAAACGACGAGCGTGACACCACGATGCCTGTAGCAATGGCAACAACGT
TGCGCAAACTATTAACTGGCGAACTACTTACTCTAGCTTCCCGGCAACAATTAATAGACTGGATGGAGGC
GGATAAAGTTGCAGGACCACTTCTGCGCTCGGCCCTTCCGGCTGGCTGGTTTATTGCTGATAAATCTGGA
GCCGGTGAGCGTGGGTCTCGCGGTATCATTGCAGCACTGGGGCCAGATGGTAAGCCCTCCCGTATCGTAG
TTATCTACACGACGGGGAGTCAGGCAACTATGGATGAACGAAATAGACAGATCGCTGAGATAGGTGCCTC
ACTGATTAAGCATTGGTAACTGTCAGACCAAGTTTACTCATATATACTTTAGATTGATTTAAAACTTCAT
TTTTAATTTAAAAGGATCTAGGTGAAGATCCTTTTTGATAATCTCATGACCAAAATCCCTTAACGTGAGT
TTTCGTTCCACTGAGTGTCAGACCCCGTAGAAAAGATCAAAGGATCTTC
